Addgene plasmid #53676: ABCB10A-c109
Purpose: Baculovirus expression for structure determination; may not be full ORF
Depositing lab: Nicola Burgess-Brown. Depositing organization: University of Oxford.
Backbone
  Vector backbone: pFB-CT10HF-LIC
  Backbone manufacturer: SGC
  Vector type: Baculovirus expression
Growth in bacteria
  Bacterial resistance: Ampicillin, 100 μg/mL
  Growth temperature: 37°C
  Growth strain: Mach1
  Growth instructions: Sf9 cell line is recommended for expression
  Copy number: High Copy
Gene/Insert
  Gene/Insert name: ABCB10A (alt name: gi|9961244)
  Promoter: polyhedrin promoter
  Tag / fusion protein: His6-TEV (C terminal on insert)
  Cloning method: Ligation Independent Cloning
  Sequencing primers: 5′ Polyhedrin forward
Terms and licenses: Academic/Nonprofit Terms; Industry Terms: Not Available to Industry
Depositor comments: Baculo vector with C-terminal His+flag, TEV-cleavable, for LIC cloning. http://www.thesgc.org/structures/2YL4/
How to cite: ABCB10A-c109 was a gift from Nicola Burgess-Brown (Addgene plasmid # 53676 ; http://n2t.net/addgene:53676 ; RRID:Addgene_53676)
