[The description below was written by a language model from this plasmid's Addgene catalogue record.]
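Description:
ABCB10A-c109 is a baculovirus expression construct built on the pFB-CT10HF-LIC backbone, a ligation-independent cloning vector from a structural genomics programme. It is maintained in E. coli as a high-copy plasmid under ampicillin selection. The "pFB" naming suggests a pFastBac-type donor plasmid, in which the expression cassette would be moved into a baculoviral genome to produce recombinant virus. However, no feature table is provided, so the transposition elements, the origin of replication and any additional markers cannot be confirmed from the record.

The insert is ABCB10A, which encodes ABCB10, a member of the ATP-binding cassette transporter B subfamily. It was introduced by LIC and placed under the polyhedrin promoter, the very late baculoviral promoter that drives strong expression in infected insect cells. Sf9 is the recommended expression line. The record cautions that the insert may not be the full open reading frame, as is common for constructs trimmed for crystallography, but the exact boundaries and the source species are not stated.

The protein carries a C-terminal affinity tag that can be removed with TEV protease. The catalogue field lists this tag as His6-TEV, whereas the depositor comments describe His plus FLAG, and the backbone name hints at a ten-histidine version, so the exact tag composition is recorded inconsistently. Either way, the design allows affinity purification followed by tag removal. The stated purpose is production of protein for structure determination, and the depositor links the construct to a solved structure.
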