>Addgene plasmid #53676 | ABCB10A-c109 | depositor partial sequence | sequence record 83803 | insert sequence
CTTAAGAAGGAGATATACTATGGCCGGACTCCCGGAGGCCCGGAAGCTCCTGGGGCTGGCGTACCCTGAG
CGCCGGAGGCTGGCAGCTGCGGTTGGATTTCTCACGATGTCCAGTGTTATCTCCATGTCTGCCCCTTTCT
TCCTGGGGAAGATCATTGATGTCATCTATACCAACCCCACTGTGGACTACAGCGACAACCTGACCCGCCT
CTGCCTAGGGCTCAGTGCCGTGTTTCTGTGTGGTGCTGCCGCCAATGCCATTCGTGTCTACCTCATGCAA
ACTTCAGGTCAGCGCATTGTGAATAGGCTGAGAACTTCATTATTCTCCTCCATTCTGAGGCAGGAGGTTG
CTTTCTTTGACAAGACTCGCACAGGAGAATTGATTAACCGCCTCTCATCAGACACTGCACTCCTGGGGCG
CTCAGTGACTGAAAACCTCTCAGATGGGCTCAGGGCCGGGGCCCAGGCTTCTGTAGGCATCAGTATGATG
TTTTTTGTCTCACCTAATCTGGCCACCTTTGTTTTGAGCGTGGTGCCTCCAGTGTCAATCATTGCTGTAA
TTTATGGGCGATATCTACGGAAACTGACCAAAGTCACTCAGGATTCCCTGGCACAAGCCACTCAGCTAGC
TGAGGAACGTATTGGAAATGTAAGAACTGTTCGAGCTTTTGGGAAAGAAATGACTGAAATCGAGAAATAT
GCCAGCAAAGTGGACCATGTAATGCAGTTAGCAAGGAAAGAGGCATTCGCCCGGGCTGGTTTCTTTGGAG
CAACTGGGCTCTCCGGAAACCTGATCGTGCTTTCTGTCCTGTACAAAGGAGGGCTGCTGATGGGCAGTGC
CCACATGACCGTGGGTGAACTCTCTTCCTTCCTAATGTATGCTTTCTGGGTTGGAATAAGCATTGGAGGT
CTGAGCTCTTTCTACTCGGAGCTGATGAAAGGACTGGGTGCAGGGGGGCGCCTCTGGGAGCTCCTGGAGA
GAGAGCCCAAGCTGCCTTTTAACGAGGGGGTCATCTTAAATGAGAAAAGCTTCCAGGGTGCTTTGGAGTT
TAAGAACGTGCATTTTGCCTATCCAGCTCGCCCAGAGGTGCCCATATTTCAGGATTTCAGCCTTTCCATT
CCGTCAGGATCTGTCACGGCACTGGTTGGCCCAAGTGGTTCTGGCAAATCAACAGTGCTTTCACTCCTGC
TGAGGTTGTACGACCCTGCTTCTGGAACTATTAGTCTTGATGGCCATGACATCCGTCAGCTAAACCCAGT
GTGGCTGAGATCCAAAATTGGGACAGTGAGTCAGGAACCCATTTTGTTTTCTTGCTCTATTGCTGAGAAC
ATTGCTTATGGTGCTGATGACCCTTCCTCTGTGACCGCTGAGGAAATCCAGAGAGTGGCTGAAGTGGCCA
ATGCAGTGGCCTTCATCCGGAATTTCCCCCAAGGGTTCAACACTGTGGTTGGAGAAAAGGGTGTTCTCCT
CTCAGGTGGGCAGAAACAGCGGATTGCGATTGCCCGTGCTCTGCTAAAGAATCCCAAAATTCTTCTCCTA
GATGAAGCAACCAGTGCGCTGGATGCCGAAAATGAGTACCTTGTTCAAGAAGCTCTAGATCGACTGATGG
ATGGAAGAACGGTGTTAGTTATTGCCCATCGTCTGTCCACCATTAAGAATGCTAATATGGTTGCTGTTCT
TGACCAAGGAAAAATTACTGAATATGGAAAACATGAAGAGCTGCTTTCAAAACCAAATGGGATATACAGA
AAACTAATGAACAAACAAAGTTTTATTTCAGCAGCAGAGAACCTCTACTTCCAATCGCACCATCATCACC
ATCACCATCACCACCATGATTACAAGGATGACGACGATAAGTGAGGATCC
