>Addgene plasmid #53676 | ABCB10A-c109 | addgene partial sequence | sequence record 97856 | Polyhedrin-F 5'-AAATGATAACCATCTCGC-3'
CTGGTTTTCGTAACAGTTTTGTAATAAAAAAACCTATAAATATTCCGGATTATTCATACCGTCCCACCAT
CGGGCGCGGATCTACTTAAGAAGGAGATATACTATGGCCGGACTCCCGGAGGCCCGGAAGCTCCTGGGGC
TGGCGTACCCTGAGCGCCGGAGGCTGGCAGCTGCGGTTGGATTTCTCACGATGTCCAGTGTTATCTCCAT
GTCTGCCCCTTTCTTCCTGGGGAAGATCATTGATGTCATCTATACCAACCCCACTGTGGACTACAGCGAC
AACCTGACCCGCCTCTGCCTAGGGCTCAGTGCCGTGTTTCTGTGTGGTGCTGCCGCCAATGCCATTCGTG
TCTACCTCATGCAAACTTCAGGTCAGCGCATTGTGAATAGGCTGAGAACTTCATTATTCTCCTCCATTCT
GAGGCAGGAGGTTGCTTTCTTTGACAAGACTCGCACAGGAGAATTGATTAACCGCCTCTCATCAGACACT
GCACTCCTGGGGCGCTCAGTGACTGAAAACCTCTCAGATGGGCTCAGGGCCGGGGCCCAGGCTTCTGTAG
GCATCAGTATGATGTTTTTTGTCTCACCTAATCTGGCCACCTTTGTTTTGAGCGTGGTGCCTCCAGTGTC
AATCATTGCTGTAATTTATGGGCGATATCTACGGAAACTGACCAAAGTCACTCAGGATTCCCTGGCACAA
GCCACTCAGCTAGCTGAGGAACGTATTGGAAATGTAAGAACTGTTCGAGCTTTTGGGAAAGAAATGACTG
AAATCGAGAAATATGCCAGCAAAGTGGACCATGTAATGCAGTTAGCAAGGAAAGAGGCATTCGCCCGGGC
TGGTTTCTTTGGAGCAACTGGGCTCTCCGGAAACCTGATCGTGCTTTCTGTCCTGTACAAAGGAGGGCTG
CTGATGGGCAGTGCCCACATGACCGTGGGTGAACTCTCTTCCTTCCTAATG
