>Addgene plasmid #53676 | ABCB10A-c109 | addgene partial sequence | sequence record 97858 | SV40pA-R 5'-GAAATTTGTGATGCTATTGC-3'
TAGCTGCATAACAAGTTAACAACAACAATTGCATTCATTTTATGTTTCAGGTTCAGGGGGAGGTGTGGGA
GGTTTTTTAAAGCAAGTAAAACCTCTACAAATGTGGTATGGCTGATTATGATCCTCTAGTACTTCTCGAC
AAGCTTGTCGACGGAGCTCGAATTCGGATCCTCACTTATCGTCGTCATCCTTGTAATCATGGTGGTGATG
GTGATGGTGATGATGGTGCGATTGGAAGTAGAGGTTCTCTGCTGCTGAAATAAAACTTTGTTTGTTCATT
AGTTTTCTGTATATCCCATTTGGTTTTGAAAGCAGCTCTTCATGTTTTCCATATTCAGTAATTTTTCCTT
GGTCAAGAACAGCAACCATATTAGCATTCTTAATGGTGGACAGACGATGGGCAATAACTAACACCGTTCT
TCCATCCATCAGTCGATCTAGAGCTTCTTGAACAAGGTACTCATTTTCGGCATCCAGCGCACTGGTTGCT
TCATCTAGGAGAAGAATTTTGGGATTCTTTAGCAGAGCACGGGCAATCGCAATCCGCTGTTTCTGCCCAC
CTGAGAGGAGAACACCCTTTTCTCCAACCACAGTGTTGAACCCTTGGGGGAAATTCCGGATGAAGGCCAC
TGCATTGGCCACTTCAGCCACTCTCTGGATTTCCTCAGCGGTCACAGAGGAAGGGTCATCAGCACCATAA
GCAATGTTCTCAGCAATAGAGCAAGAAAACAAAATGGGTTCCTGACTCACTGTCCCAATTTTGGATCTCA
GCCACACTGGGTTTAGCTGACGGATGTCATGGCCATCAAGACTAATAGTTCCAGAAGCAGGGTCGTACAA
CCTCAGCAGGAGTGAAAGCACTGTTGATTTGCCAGAACCACTTGGGCCAACCAGTGCCGTGACAGATCCT
GACGGAATGGAAAGGCTGAAATCCTGAAATATGGGCACCTCTGGGCGAGCTGGATAGGCAAAATGCACGT
TCTTAAACTCCAAAGCACCCTGGAAGCTTTTCTCATTTAAGATGACCCCCTCGTTAAAAG
